Addgene plasmid #38788: K-p35
Depositing lab: David Wang. Depositing organization: Washington University in Saint Louis. Publication: Identification of MW polyomavirus, a novel polyomavirus in human stool. Siebrasse EA, Reyes A, Lim ES, Zhao G, Mkakosya RS, Manary MJ, Gordon JI, Wang D. J Virol. 2012 Jun 27. 10.1128/JVI.01210-12 PubMed 22740408.
Backbone
  Vector backbone: pCR4.0
  Backbone manufacturer: Invitrogen
  Backbone size w/o insert (bp): 3956
  Total vector size (bp): 4973
  Vector type: Bacterial Expression
Growth in bacteria
  Bacterial resistance: Ampicillin, 100 μg/mL
  Growth temperature: 37°C
  Growth strain: Top10
  Copy number: High Copy
Gene/Insert
  Gene/Insert name: 4385-462 of MWPyV (alt name: Partial STAg)
  Species: MW polyomavirus, strain WD976
  Insert size (bp): 1017
  GenBank ID: JQ898292
  Promoter: lac
  Cloning method: TOPO Cloning
  Sequencing primers: 5′ M13F; 3′ M13R
Terms and licenses: Academic/Nonprofit Terms; Industry Terms: Not Available to Industry
Depositor comments: Plasmid contains nucleotides 4385-4939 and 1-462 (4385-462) of GenBank ID JQ898292.
How to cite: K-p35 was a gift from David Wang (Addgene plasmid # 38788 ; http://n2t.net/addgene:38788 ; RRID:Addgene_38788)
