[The description below was written by a language model from this plasmid's Addgene catalogue record.]
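Description:
K-p35 is a TOPO clone in the pCR4.0 backbone (Invitrogen) that carries a 1,017 bp fragment of the MW polyomavirus genome, strain WD976. The complete plasmid is about 4.97 kb, of which 3,956 bp is backbone. It is maintained at high copy number in E. coli under ampicillin selection. The record gives no feature table, so the origin of replication and any additional backbone markers are not itemised. The repository lists the vector type as bacterial expression and the promoter as lac, which is simply the backbone promoter flanking the TOPO cloning site. Nothing in the record indicates that the insert is meant to be expressed as protein. M13 forward and reverse primer sites on either side of the insert allow it to be sequenced.

The insert covers nucleotides 4385 to 4939 followed by 1 to 462 of the reference genome. It therefore spans the numbering junction of the circular viral genome, and the two segments are contiguous in the virus. Its alternative name is "Partial STAg", indicating that it includes part of the small T antigen coding region. The record does not annotate what else lies in the fragment. The plasmid was deposited with the study that first identified MW polyomavirus in human stool, and it appears to be one of the cloned genome fragments produced during sequence characterisation of that virus. The record does not state a specific use. A clone of this kind would most plausibly serve as a sequence-verified template or reference for this region of the genome.
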