>Addgene plasmid #38788 | K-p35 | depositor partial sequence | sequence record 48835 | Insert sequence
TCCCAGCAAGCGAAGCAGATCAAATTCAGTATTGTGCATTATGTGCTTCCACCAAAAGAATGAAGTATAG
CCAAATTCTTGTCCAAACCAAAGCAAAAAGCATTTGTAGCAAAAACATTCACCCCAAACAAGACATTGCT
TTTGTTTCGCTAGTTTATCATTTCTGTGCTGCTTTTTAAGCAAGCAGCAAACACAGCCACATTTGTGTCT
TAATAAATCACTTGCACACAAAGGCCAAATGTATATAATTTTTTCCTCAAAGCTAGGTCCTAGCACATCT
CCTAAAGTTACTACATCGTCTATAAAGTAACCAACCTTTGCAGGAAAATAAACTTCTCCTTCTCTTCTAA
GCTTTTCAATGGTAGTATACATTTTAGAAAACAGCTCATTCAAGCGTTTCATTTTTTCTCCATCTCCCCC
TTTGTCAGGGTGCAGTTTTAAACAAGTCTGCCTGTATTTATATTGCATTAAGGGAATATTTCCCCAAGCA
GCAGTATTTAAGCTTAAAAGAGCCATAAGCTCTTTTACTTCATCTCTAGAAAGTACTCTATCCATCCTTG
CTGAATTTGCAAGTAGTAAAAAGTTTGCAGACGCGGTAAAGATGGCTCCCAGAGTCCTTCCTCTTTTCAC
CGGAAAGACAGAGGCTTAGGCCTCCGGCCCCCGGCTTATATAGAAAAAATTTTAGCTTATTGTTTTGCTA
CTTAACCTCAGGTAGGTCAACAGCTATTGTTGGCAAGCTATTGTTGGCAAGTATTGGTATTAATCACCCA
GACAACCCAGAAGTTTCCACCTCTTGGAGGCGGTCCAGAGTTAACCTGTGACTGTTGGCGGGAAGCCAAT
AACAGCAACTTTGACATTTCATCACGAGCCCTTTAAACGCCCTCTAGGCGGAGACGGAAGACAATTGACT
CTTGGCACGGACGGAAGAGGAATGCCGTCTGCTCACCTTAGTTAACACGAGATTTTCTTTGGAAATACTC
CAAAGTACAGTAAGTATATGGGTGCTGTAATCTCTGT
