>Addgene plasmid #38788 | K-p35 | addgene partial sequence | sequence record 51545 | M13rev
AACGAATTCGCCCTTCCCAGCAAGCGAAGCAGATCAAATTCAGTATTGTGCATTATGTGCTTCCACCAAA
AGAATGAAGTATAGCCAAATTCTTGTCCAAACCAAAGCAAAAAGCATTTGTAGCAAAAACATTCACCCCA
AACAAGACATTGCTTTTGTTTCGCTAGTTTATCATTTCTGTGCTGCTTTTTAAGCAAGCAGCAAACACAG
CCACATTTGTGTCTTAATAAATCACTTGCACACAAAGGCCAAATGTATATAATTTTTTCCTCAAAGCTAG
GTCCTAGCACATCTCCTAAAGTTACTACATCGTCTATAAAGTAACCAACCTTTGCAGGAAAATAAACTTC
TCCTTCTCTTCTAAGCTTTTCAATGGTAGTATACATTTTAGAAAACAGCTCATTCAAGCGTTTCATTTTT
TCTCCATCTCCCCCTTTGTCAGGGTGCAGTTTTAAACAAGTCTGCCTGTATTTATATTGCATTAAGGGAA
TATTTCCCCAAGCAGCAGTATTTAAGCTTAAAAGAGCCATAAGCTCTTTTACTTCATCTCTAGAAAGTAC
TCTATCCATCCTTGCTGAATTTGCAAGTAGTAAAAAGTTTGCAGACGCGGTAAAGATGGCTCCCAGAGTC
CTTCCTCTTTTCACCGGAAAGACAGAGGCTTAGGCCTCCGGCCCCCGGCTTATATAGAAAAAATTTTAGC
TTATTGTTT
