>Addgene plasmid #38788 | K-p35 | addgene partial sequence | sequence record 51714 | M13pUC-Fwd 5'-CCCAGTCACGACGTTGTAAAACG-3'
CTATAGGGCGAATTGAATTTAGCGGCCGCGAATTCGCCCTTACAGAGATTACAGCACCCATATACTTACT
GTACTTTGGAGTATTTCCAAAGAAAATCTCGTGTTAACTAAGGTGAGCAGACGGCATTCCTCTTCCGTCC
GTGCCAAGAGTCAATTGTCTTCCGTCTCCGCCTAGAGGGCGTTTAAAGGGCTCGTGATGAAATGTCAAAG
TTGCTGTTATTGGCTTCCCGCCAACAGTCACAGGTTAACTCTGGACCGCCTCCAAGAGGTGGAAACTTCT
GGGTTGTCTGGGTGATTAATACCAATACTTGCCAACAATAGCTTGCCAACAATAGCTGTTGACCTACCTG
AGGTTAAGTAGCAAAACAATAAGCTAAAATTTTTTCTATATAAGCCGGGGGCCGGAGGCCTAAGCCTCTG
TCTTTCCGGTGAAAAGAGGAAGGACTCTGGGAGCCATCTTTACCGCGTCTGCAAACTTTTTACTACTTGC
AAATTCAGCAAGGATGGATAGAGTACTTTCTAGAGATGAAGTAAAAGAGCTTATGGCTCTTTTAAGCTTA
AATACTGCTGCTTGGGGAAATATTCCCTTAATGCAATATAAATACAGGCAGACTTGTTTAAAACTGCACC
CTGACAAAGGGGGAGATGGAGAAAAAATGAAACGCTTGAATGAGCTGTTTTCTAAAATGTATACTACCAT
TGAAAAGCTTAGAAGAGAAGGAGAAGTTTATTTTCCTGCAAAGGTTGGTTACTTTATAGACGATGTAGTA
